>Addgene plasmid #115572 | Spt2-GFP | addgene full sequence | sequence record 226297 | Addgene NGS Result
ATGAGTTTTCTTTCCAAACTTTCCCAAATACGAAAATCAACGACTGCATCAAAAGCCCAAGTGCAAGATC
CATTACCCAAGAAGAATGACGAAGAGTATTCCTTGTTACCCAAAAATTACATAAGAGACGAAGATCCTGC
AGTAAAAAGATTGAAGGAGCTGAGGCGGCAGGAACTGTTAAAGAATGGTGCTTTGGCTAAAAAAAGTGGT
GTAAAACGGAAACGTGGCACCTCATCTGGATCTGAGAAAAAGAAAATAGAAAGGAATGACGATGATGAAG
GTGGCCTTGGAATTAGGTTTAAGAGGTCTATTGGAGCAAGTCATGCGCCACTCAAGCCAGTTGTAAGGAA
GAAACCTGAACCTATCAAAAAGATGTCATTTGAAGAGCTAATGAAACAAGCGGAAAATAATGAGAAACAG
CCCCCAAAAGTTAAGTCATCGGAACCCGTAACTAAGGAACGCCCACATTTTAACAAGCCAGGTTTCAAAA
GTTCAAAAAGACCACAAAAGAAAGCATCCCCTGGCGCAACATTGCGTGGAGTATCTTCTGGAGGCAATAG
CATAAAATCATCAGACTCACCCAAGCCCGTCAAGCTCAACTTGCCCACAAATGGATTTGCTCAACCTAAT
AGGAGATTAAAAGAAAAGTTAGAATCTAGAAAACAGAAATCAAGATACCAGGATGACTATGATGAAGAAG
ATAACGATATGGATGATTTTATAGAAGACGATGAAGATGAAGGTTACCACAGCAAATCGAAACACAGCAA
TGGTCCCGGATATGATCGTGACGAAATTTGGGCTATGTTCAATAGAGGCAAGAAGCGGTCAGAATACGAT
TACGATGAGCTTGAGGATGATGATATGGAAGCAAATGAGATGGAAATCTTGGAAGAGGAGGAAATGGCAA
GAAAAATGGCAAGGTTAGAGGATAAACGTGAGGAAGCTTGGTTAAAAAAGCATGAAGAGGAGAAGAGACG
CCGTAAGAAGGGCATACGCGGTCGACGGATCCCCGGGTTAATTAACAGTAAAGGAGAAGAACTTTTCACT
GGAGTTGTCCCAATTCTTGTTGAATTAGATGGTGATGTTAATGGGCACAAATTTTCTGTCAGTGGAGAGG
GTGAAGGTGATGCAACATACGGAAAACTTACCCTTAAATTTATTTGCACTACTGGAAAACTACCTGTTCC
ATGGCCAACACTTGTCACTACTTTCACTTATGGTGTTCAATGCTTTTCAAGATACCCAGATCATATGAAA
CGGCATGACTTTTTCAAGAGTGCCATGCCCGAAGGTTATGTACAGGAAAGAACTATATTTTTCAAAGATG
ACGGGAACTACAAGACACGTGCTGAAGTCAAGTTTGAAGGTGATACCCTTGTTAATAGAATCGAGTTAAA
AGGTATTGATTTTAAAGAAGATGGAAACATTCTTGGACACAAATTGGAATACAACTATAACTCACACAAT
GTATACATCATGGCAGACAAACAAAAGAATGGAATCAAAGTTAACTTCAAAATTAGACACAACATTGAAG
ATGGAAGCGTTCAACTAGCAGACCATTATCAACAAAATACTCCAATTGGCGATGGCCCTGTCCTTTTACC
AGACAACCATTACCTGTCCACACAATCTGCCCTTTCGAAAGATCCCAACGAAAAGAGAGACCACATGGTC
CTTCTTGAGTTTGTAACAGCTGCTGGGATTACACATGGCATGGATGAACTATACAAATAGGGCGCGCCAC
TTCTAAATAAGCGAATTTCTTATGATTTATGATTTTTATTATTAAATAAGTTATAAAAAAAATAAGTGTA
TACAAATTTTAAAGTGACTCTTAGGTTTTAAAACGAAAATTCTTATTCTTGAGTAACTCTTTCCTGTAGG
TCAGGTTGCTTTCTCAGGTATAGTATGAGGTCGCTCTTATTGACCACACCTCTACATCGATACCGTCGAC
CTCGAGGGGGGGCCCGGTACCAGCTTTTGTTCCCTTTAGTGAGGGTTAATTTCGAGCTTGGCGTAATCAT
GGTCATAGCTGTTTCCTGTGTGAAATTGTTATCCGCTCACAATTCCACACAACATACGAGCCGGAAGCAT
AAAGTGTAAAGCCTGGGGTGCCTAATGAGTGAGCTAACTCACATTAATTGCGTTGCGCTCACTGCCCGCT
TTCCAGTCGGGAAACCTGTCGTGCCAGCTGCATTAATGAATCGGCCAACGCGCGGGGAGAGGCGGTTTGC
GTATTGGGCGCTCTTCCGCTTCCTCGCTCACTGACTCGCTGCGCTCGGTCGTTCGGCTGCGGCGAGCGGT
ATCAGCTCACTCAAAGGCGGTAATACGGTTATCCACAGAATCAGGGGATAACGCAGGAAAGAACATGTGA
GCAAAAGGCCAGCAAAAGGCCAGGAACCGTAAAAAGGCCGCGTTGCTGGCGTTTTTCCATAGGCTCCGCC
CCCCTGACGAGCATCACAAAAATCGACGCTCAAGTCAGAGGTGGCGAAACCCGACAGGACTATAAAGATA
CCAGGCGTTTCCCCCTGGAAGCTCCCTCGTGCGCTCTCCTGTTCCGACCCTGCCGCTTACCGGATACCTG
TCCGCCTTTCTCCCTTCGGGAAGCGTGGCGCTTTCTCATAGCTCACGCTGTAGGTATCTCAGTTCGGTGT
AGGTCGTTCGCTCCAAGCTGGGCTGTGTGCACGAACCCCCCGTTCAGCCCGACCGCTGCGCCTTATCCGG
TAACTATCGTCTTGAGTCCAACCCGGTAAGACACGACTTATCGCCACTGGCAGCAGCCACTGGTAACAGG
ATTAGCAGAGCGAGGTATGTAGGCGGTGCTACAGAGTTCTTGAAGTGGTGGCCTAACTACGGCTACACTA
GAAGAACAGTATTTGGTATCTGCGCTCTGCTGAAGCCAGTTACCTTCGGAAAAAGAGTTGGTAGCTCTTG
ATCCGGCAAACAAACCACCGCTGGTAGCGGTGGTTTTTTTGTTTGCAAGCAGCAGATTACGCGCAGAAAA
AAAGGATCTCAAGAAGATCCTTTGATCTTTTCTACGGGGTCTGACGCTCAGTGGAACGAAAACTCACGTT
AAGGGATTTTGGTCATGAGATTATCAAAAAGGATCTTCACCTAGATCCTTTTAAATTAAAAATGAAGTTT
TAAATCAATCTAAAGTATATATGAGTAAACTTGGTCTGACAGTTACCAATGCTTAATCAGTGAGGCACCT
ATCTCAGCGATCTGTCTATTTCGTTCATCCATAGTTGCCTGACTCCCCGTCGTGTAGATAACTACGATAC
GGGAGGGCTTACCATCTGGCCCCAGTGCTGCAATGATACCGCGAGACCCACGCTCACCGGCTCCAGATTT
ATCAGCAATAAACCAGCCAGCCGGAAGGGCCGAGCGCAGAAGTGGTCCTGCAACTTTATCCGCCTCCATC
CAGTCTATTAATTGTTGCCGGGAAGCTAGAGTAAGTAGTTCGCCAGTTAATAGTTTGCGCAACGTTGTTG
CCATTGCTACAGGCATCGTGGTGTCACGCTCGTCGTTTGGTATGGCTTCATTCAGCTCCGGTTCCCAACG
ATCAAGGCGAGTTACATGATCCCCCATGTTGTGCAAAAAAGCGGTTAGCTCCTTCGGTCCTCCGATCGTT
GTCAGAAGTAAGTTGGCCGCAGTGTTATCACTCATGGTTATGGCAGCACTGCATAATTCTCTTACTGTCA
TGCCATCCGTAAGATGCTTTTCTGTGACTGGTGAGTACTCAACCAAGTCATTCTGAGAATAGTGTATGCG
GCGACCGAGTTGCTCTTGCCCGGCGTCAATACGGGATAATACCGCGCCACATAGCAGAACTTTAAAAGTG
CTCATCATTGGAAAACGTTCTTCGGGGCGAAAACTCTCAAGGATCTTACCGCTGTTGAGATCCAGTTCGA
TGTAACCCACTCGTGCACCCAACTGATCTTCAGCATCTTTTACTTTCACCAGCGTTTCTGGGTGAGCAAA
AACAGGAAGGCAAAATGCCGCAAAAAAGGGAATAAGGGCGACACGGAAATGTTGAATACTCATACTCTTC
CTTTTTCAATATTATTGAAGCATTTATCAGGGTTATTGTCTCATGAGCGGATACATATTTGAATGTATTT
AGAAAAATAAACAAATAGGGGTTCCGCGCACATTTCCCCGAAAAGTGCCACCTGGGTCCTTTTCATCACG
TGCTATAAAAATAATTATAATTTAAATTTTTTAATATAAATATATAAATTAAAAATAGAAAGTAAAAAAA
GAAATTAAAGAAAAAATAGTTTTTGTTTTCCGAAGATGTAAAAGACTCTAGGGGGATCGCCAACAAATAC
TACCTTTTATCTTGCTCTTCCTGCTCTCAGGTATTAATGCCGAATTGTTTCATCTTGTCTGTGTAGAAGA
CCACACACGAAAATCCTGTGATTTTACATTTTACTTATCGTTAATCGAATGTATATCTATTTAATCTGCT
TTTCTTGTCTAATAAATATATATGTAAAGTACGCTTTTTGTTGAAATTTTTTAAACCTTTGTTTATTTTT
TTTTCTTCATTCCGTAACTCTTCTACCTTCTTTATTTACTTTCTAAAATCCAAATACAAAACATAAAAAT
AAATAAACACAGAGTAAATTCCCAAATTATTCCATCATTAAAAGATACGAGGCGCGTGTAAGTTACAGGC
AAGCGATCCGTCTAAGAAACCATTATTATCATGACATTAACCTATAAAAATAGGCGTATCACGAGGCCCT
TTCGTCTCGCGCGTTTCGGTGATGACGGTGAAAACCTCTGACACATGCAGCTCCCGGAGACGGTCACAGC
TTGTCTGTAAGCGGATGCCGGGAGCAGACAAGCCCGTCAGGGCGCGTCAGCGGGTGTTGGCGGGTGTCGG
GGCTGGCTTAACTATGCGGCATCAGAGCAGATTGTACTGAGAGTGCACCATACCACCTTTTCAATTCATC
ATTTTTTTTTTATTCTTTTTTTTGATTTCGGTTTCCTTGAAATTTTTTTGATTCGGTAATCTCCGAACAG
AAGGAAGAACGAAGGAAGGAGCACAGACTTAGATTGGTATATATACGCATATGTAGTGTTGAAGAAACAT
GAAATTGCCCAGTATTCTTAACCCAACTGCACAGAACAAAAACCTGCAGGAAACGAAGATAAATCATGTC
GAAAGCTACATATAAGGAACGTGCTGCTACTCATCCTAGTCCTGTTGCTGCCAAGCTATTTAATATCATG
CACGAAAAGCAAACAAACTTGTGTGCTTCATTGGATGTTCGTACCACCAAGGAATTACTGGAGTTAGTTG
AAGCATTAGGTCCCAAAATTTGTTTACTAAAAACACATGTGGATATCTTGACTGATTTTTCCATGGAGGG
CACAGTTAAGCCGCTAAAGGCATTATCCGCCAAGTACAATTTTTTACTCTTCGAAGACAGAAAATTTGCT
GACATTGGTAATACAGTCAAATTGCAGTACTCTGCGGGTGTATACAGAATAGCAGAATGGGCAGACATTA
CGAATGCACACGGTGTGGTGGGCCCAGGTATTGTTAGCGGTTTGAAGCAGGCGGCAGAAGAAGTAACAAA
GGAACCTAGAGGCCTTTTGATGTTAGCAGAATTGTCATGCAAGGGCTCCCTATCTACTGGAGAATATACT
AAGGGTACTGTTGACATTGCGAAGAGCGACAAAGATTTTGTTATCGGCTTTATTGCTCAAAGAGACATGG
GTGGAAGAGATGAAGGTTACGATTGGTTGATTATGACACCCGGTGTGGGTTTAGATGACAAGGGAGACGC
ATTGGGTCAACAGTATAGAACCGTGGATGATGTGGTCTCTACAGGATCTGACATTATTATTGTTGGAAGA
GGACTATTTGCAAAGGGAAGGGATGCTAAGGTAGAGGGTGAACGTTACAGAAAAGCAGGCTGGGAAGCAT
ATTTGAGAAGATGCGGCCAGCAAAACTAAAAAACTGTATTATAAGTAAATGCATGTATACTAAACTCACA
AATTAGAGCTTCAATTTAATTATATCAGTTATTACCCTATGCGGTGTGAAATACCGCACAGATGCGTAAG
GAGAAAATACCGCATCAGGAAATTGTAAGCGTTAATATTTTGTTAAAATTCGCGTTAAATTTTTGTTAAA
TCAGCTCATTTTTTAACCAATAGGCCGAAATCGGCAAAATCCCTTATAAATCAAAAGAATAGACCGAGAT
AGGGT
[37 nt withheld, positions 6236-6272]
AAAGAACGTGGACTCCAACGTCAAAGG
[49 nt withheld, positions 6300-6348]
T
[91 nt withheld, positions 6350-6440]
G
[124 nt withheld, positions 6442-6565]
CCATTCGCCATTCAGGCTGCGCAACTGTTGGGAAGGGCGATCGGTGCGGGCCTCTTCGCTATTACGCCAG
CTGGCGAAAGGGGGATGTGCTGCAAGGCGATTAAGTTGGGTAACGCCAGGGTTTTCCCAGTCACGACGTT
GTAAAACGACGGCCAGTGAATTGTAATACGACTCACTATAGGGCGAATTGGAGCTCCACCGCGGTGGCGG
CCGCTCTAGAACTATTGGATCCCCCGGGCTGCAGAATGAGGCTGAAACGGTTTGAATAATTAGGAAAGTA
TGTTTTTAATAAAGAAATTCTATGTTCAGGAATTTTGTATATACTTTGTAATGAATGAGAACTTAGTTGG
CTTCAAACTTTTTCGTTTAACATGATTATTTTTCTTGTTCGACTAAGATATTCCCACATGGACAAGTGCC
ACAGATTAATATATGAATACAATAAAATAACTAGTGTAATTTGAAAATAAAAGTTGATGAGAGGGACAGG
GACTTGAGTCCTATTCAAAGTGAAATATTTTAGTT
Features (pLannotate 1.2.2; 22 found; start..end, strand, type, name):
      1..999     +  CDS            SPT2: SPT2_YEAST - Also known as SIN1 From Saccharomyces cerevisiae (strain ATCC 204508 / S288c) (Baker's yeast).
   1027..1740    +  CDS            GFP: Aequoria victoria green fluorescent protein
   1761..1945    +  terminator     ADH1 terminator: S. cerevisiae ADH1; transcription terminator for the S. cerevisiae alcohol dehydrogenase 1 (ADH1) gene
   1946..1981    +  misc_feature   MCS (fragment): pBluescript multiple cloning site
   1993..2011    -  promoter       T3 promoter: promoter for bacteriophage T3 RNA polymerase
   2056..2072    -  protein_bind   lac operator: The lac repressor binds to the lac operator to inhibit transcription in E. coli. This inhibition can be relieved by adding lactose or isopropyl-β-D-thiogalactopyranoside (IPTG). lac repressor encoded by lacI
   2080..2110    -  promoter       lac promoter: promoter for the E. coli lac operon
   2125..2146    -  protein_bind   CAP binding site: CAP binding activates transcription in the presence of cAMP. E. coli catabolite activator protein
   2159..2251    -  CDS            lacI (fragment): lac repressor; lacI; The lac repressor binds to the lac operator to inhibit transcription in E. coli. This inhibition can be relieved by adding lactose or isopropyl-β-D-thiogalactopyranoside (IPTG).
   2434..3022    -  rep_origin     ori: high-copy-number ColE1/pMB1/pBR322/pUC origin of replication
   3193..4053    -  CDS            AmpR: β-lactamase; bla; confers resistance to ampicillin, carbenicillin, and related antibiotics
   4054..4158    -  promoter       AmpR promoter: bla
   4195..4698    +  misc_feature   CEN/ARS: S. cerevisiae CEN6 centromere fused to an autonomously replicating sequence
   4766..4801    +  CDS            rop (fragment): Rop protein, which maintains plasmids at low copy number; rop
   4903..4952    +  misc_feature   bom (fragment): basis of mobility region from pBR322
   4960..5175    +  promoter       URA3 promoter: S. cerevisiae URA3
   5176..5979    +  CDS            URA3: orotidine-5'-phosphate decarboxylase, required for uracil biosynthesis; S. cerevisiae URA3; yeast auxotrophic marker, counterselectable with 5-fluoroorotic acid (5-FOA)
   6058..6109    +  misc_feature   bom (fragment): basis of mobility region from pBR322
   6137..6565    -  rep_origin     f1 ori (sequence partly withheld): f1 bacteriophage origin of replication; arrow indicates direction of (+) strand synthesis
   6569..6726    -  CDS            lacZα (fragment): LacZα fragment of β-galactosidase; lacZ fragment
   6729..6747    +  promoter       T7 promoter: promoter for bacteriophage T7 RNA polymerase
   6756..6809    +  misc_feature   MCS (fragment): pBluescript multiple cloning site
