[The description below was written by a language model from this plasmid's Addgene catalogue record and pLannotate feature annotations shown in this document.]
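Description:
Spt2-GFP is a yeast centromeric shuttle plasmid built on the pRS316 backbone that expresses the Saccharomyces cerevisiae SPT2 gene (also known as SIN1) fused at its C terminus to GFP. In E. coli it is propagated through a ColE1/pUC-type origin with ampicillin selection from the β-lactamase gene. In yeast it is maintained at low copy by a CEN6/ARS element and selected by uracil prototrophy through URA3, a marker that can also be counterselected with 5-FOA. The backbone retains the usual pBluescript-derived elements: an f1 origin, flanking T7 and T3 promoters, remnants of the multiple cloning site and a lacZα fragment interrupted by the insert.

The annotated payload consists of the SPT2 coding sequence followed, after a short linker region, by the Aequorea victoria GFP coding sequence and then the yeast ADH1 transcription terminator. The cassette was assembled by Gibson cloning. No yeast promoter is annotated, and the record does not state which promoter drives the fusion. About 280 nt of unannotated sequence lies between the upstream cloning-site fragment and the start of SPT2 in the circular map, which could hold upstream regulatory sequence, but this is not confirmed. The sequenced record is 7,090 nt, somewhat larger than the roughly 6,600 bp total listed in the catalogue.

The stated purpose is expression of the Spt2-GFP fusion protein in yeast. The associated publication concerns substrate targeting by the Gcn5 acetyltransferase and sirtuin deacetylases, so the GFP-tagged protein was presumably used to detect or follow Spt2 in that work, although the record does not describe its exact role.
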