Addgene plasmid #115572: Spt2-GFP
Purpose: Expresses yeast Spt2-GFP fusion protein
Depositing lab: Michael Downey. Depositing organization: University of Ottawa. Publication: A synthetic non-histone substrate to study substrate targeting by the Gcn5 HAT and sirtuin HDACs. Rossl A, Denoncourt A, Lin MS, Downey M. J Biol Chem. 2019 Apr 19;294(16):6227-6239. doi: 10.1074/jbc.RA118.006051. Epub 2019 Feb 25. PubMed 30804216.
Backbone
  Vector backbone: pRS316
  Backbone size w/o insert (bp): 4900
  Total vector size (bp): 6600
  Vector type: Bacterial Expression, Yeast Expression
  Selectable markers: URA3
Growth in bacteria
  Bacterial resistance: Ampicillin, 100 μg/mL
  Growth temperature: 37°C
  Growth strain: DH5alpha
  Copy number: Low Copy
Gene/Insert
  Gene/Insert name: SPT2 (alt name: SIN1)
  Species: S. cerevisiae (budding yeast)
  Insert size (bp): 1734
  Tag / fusion protein: GFP (C terminal on insert)
  Cloning method: Gibson Cloning
  Sequencing primers: 5′ CTTGAGTCCTATTCAAAGTG
Terms and licenses: Academic/Nonprofit Terms; Industry Terms: Not Available to Industry
Depositor comments: Please visit https://www.biorxiv.org/content/10.1101/345637v1 for bioRxiv preprint.
How to cite: Spt2-GFP was a gift from Michael Downey (Addgene plasmid # 115572 ; http://n2t.net/addgene:115572 ; RRID:Addgene_115572)
