>Addgene plasmid #115572 | Spt2-GFP | depositor partial sequence | sequence record 221315 | Within backbone forward
TCACGACGTTGTAAAACGACGGCCAGTGAATTGTAATACGACTCACTATAGGGCGAATTGGAGCTCCACC
GCGGTGGCGGCCGCTCTAGAACTAGTGGATCCCCCGGGCTGCAGAATGAGGCTGAAACGGTTTGAATAAT
TAGGAAAGTATGTTTTTAATAAAGAAATTCTATGTTCAGGAATTTTGTATATACTTTGTAATGAATGAGA
ACTTAGTTGGCTTCAAACTTTTTCGTTTAACATGATTATTTTTCTTGTTCGACTAAGATATTCCCACATG
GACAAGTGCCACAGATTAATATATGAATACAATAAAATAACTAGTGTAATTTGAAAATAAAAGTTGATGA
GAGGGACAGGGACTTGAGTCCTATTCAAAGTGAAATATTTTAGTTATGAGTTTTCTTTCCAAACTTTCCC
AAATACGAAAATCAACGACTGCATCAAAAGCCCAAGTGCAAGATCCATTACCCAAGAAGAATGACGAAGA
GTATTCCTTGTTACCCAAAAATTACATAAGAGACGAAGATCCTGCAGTAAAAAGATTGAAGGAGCTGAGG
CGGCAGGAACTGTTAAAGAATGGTGCTTTGGCTAAAAAAAGTGGTGTAAAACGGAAACGTGGCACCTCAT
CTGGATCTGAGAAAAAGAAAATAGAAAGGAATGACGATGATGAAGGTGGCCTTGGAATTAGGTTTAAGAG
GTCTATTGGAGCAAGTCATGCGCCACT
