>Addgene plasmid #115572 | Spt2-GFP | depositor partial sequence | sequence record 221316 | Prior to Spt2 sequence (-20bp)
TCAACTTTCCAATACGAAAATCAACGACTGCATCAAAAGCCCAAGTGCAAGATCCATTACCCAAGAAGAA
TGACGAAGAGTATTCCTTGTTACCCAAAAATTACATAAGAGACGAAGATCCTGCAGTAAAAAGATTGAAG
GAGCTGAGGCGGCAGGAACTGTTAAAGAATGGTGCTTTGGCTAAAAAAAGTGGTGTAAAACGGAAACGTG
GCACCTCATCTGGATCTGAGAAAAAGAAAATAGAAAGGAATGACGATGATGAAGGTGGCCTTGGAATTAG
GTTTAAGAGGTCTATTGGAGCAAGTCATGCGCCACTCAAGCCAGTTGTAAGGAAGAAACCTGAACCTATC
AAAAAGATGTCATTTGAAGAGCTAATGAAACAAGCGGAAAATAATGAGAAACAGCCCCCAAAAGTTAAGT
CATCGGAACCCGTAACTAAGGAACGCCCACATTTTAACAAGCCAGGTTTCAAAAGTTCAAAAAGACCACA
AAAGAAAGCATCCCCTGGCGCAACATTGCGTGGAGTATCTTCTGGAGGCAATAGCATAAAATCATCAGAC
TCACCCAAGCCCGTCAAGCTCAACTTGCCCACAAATGGATTTGCTCAACCTAATAGGAGATTAAAAGAAA
AGTTAGAATCTAGAAAACAGAAATCAAGATACCAGGATGACTATGATGAAGAAGATAACGATATGGATGA
TTTTATAGAAGACGATGAAGATGAAGGTTACCACAGCAAATCGAAACACAGCAATGGTCCCGGATATGAT
CGTGACGAAATTTGGGCTATGTTCAAT
