>Addgene plasmid #115572 | Spt2-GFP | depositor partial sequence | sequence record 221317 | In the middle of Spt2 sequence (600 bp)
AGAAGTTAGATCTAGNAACAGAAATCAAGATACCAGGATGACTATGATGAAGAAGATAACGATATGGATG
ATTTTATAGAAGACGATGAAGATGAAGGTTACCACAGCAAATCGAAACACAGCAATGGTCCCGGATATGA
TCGTGACGAAATTTGGGCTATGTTCAATAGAGGCAAGAAGCGGTCAGAATACGATTACGATGAGCTTGAG
GATGATGATATGGAAGCAAATGAGATGGAAATCTTGGAAGAGGAGGAAATGGCAAGAAAAATGGCAAGGT
TAGAGGATAAACGTGAGGAAGCTTGGTTAAAAAAGCATGAAGAGGAGAAGAGACGCCGTAAGAAGGGCAT
ACGCGGTCGACGGATCCCCGGGTTAATTAACAGTAAAGGAGAAGAACTTTTCACTGGAGTTGTCCCAATT
CTTGTTGAATTAGATGGTGATGTTAATGGGCACAAATTTTCTGTCAGTGGAGAGGGTGAAGGTGATGCAA
CATACGGAAAACTTACCCTTAAATTTATTTGCACTACTGGAAAACTACCTGTTCCATGGCCAACACTTGT
CACTACTTTCACTTATGGTGTTCAATGCTTTTCAAGATACCCAGATCATATGAAACGGCATGACTTTTTC
AAGAGTGCCATGCCCGAAGGTTATGTACAGGAAAGAACTATATTTTTCAAAGATGACGGGAACTACAAGA
CACGTGCTGAAGTCAAGTTTGAAGGTGATACCCTTGTTAATAGAATCGAGTTAAAAGGTATTGATTTTAA
AGAAGATGGAAACATTCTTGGACACAAATTGGAATACAACTA
