>Addgene plasmid #115572 | Spt2-GFP | depositor partial sequence | sequence record 221318 | At the end of Spt2 sequence (980 bp)
TTTTCACTGGAGTTGTCCCAATTCTTGTTGAATTAGATGGTGATGTTAATGGGCACAAATTTTCTGTCAG
TGGAGAGGGTGAAGGTGATGCAACATACGGAAAACTTACCCTTAAATTTATTTGCACTACTGGAAAACTA
CCTGTTCCATGGCCAACACTTGTCACTACTTTCACTTATGGTGTTCAATGCTTTTCAAGATACCCAGATC
ATATGAAACGGCATGACTTTTTCAAGAGTGCCATGCCCGAAGGTTATGTACAGGAAAGAACTATATTTTT
CAAAGATGACGGGAACTACAAGACACGTGCTGAAGTCAAGTTTGAAGGTGATACCCTTGTTAATAGAATC
GAGTTAAAAGGTATTGATTTTAAAGAAGATGGAAACATTCTTGGACACAAATTGGAATACAACTATAACT
CACACAATGTATACATCATGGCAGACAAACAAAAGAATGGAATCAAAGTTAACTTCAAAATTAGACACAA
CATTGAAGATGGAAGCGTTCAACTAGCAGACCATTATCAACAAAATACTCCAATTGGCGATGGCCCTGTC
CTTTTACCAGACAACCATTACCTGTCCACACAATCTGCCCTTTCGAAAGATCCCAACGAAAAGAGAGACC
ACATGGTCCTTCTTGAGTTTGTAACAGCTGCTGGGATTACACATGGCATGGATGAACTATACAAATAGGG
CGCGCCACTTCTAAATAAGCGAATTTCTTATGATTTATGATTTTTATTATTAAATAAGTTATAAAAAAAA
TAAGTGTATACAA
