>Addgene plasmid #115572 | Spt2-GFP | depositor partial sequence | sequence record 221319 | Within backbone reverse
AAGCTGGTACCGGGCCCCCCCTCGAGGTCGACGGTATCGATGTAGAGGTGTGGTCAATAAGAGCGACCTC
ATACTATACCTGAGAAAGCAACCTGACCTACAGGAAAGAGTTACTCAAGAATAAGAATTTTCGTTTTAAA
ACCTAAGAGTCACTTTAAAATTTGTATACACTTATTTTTTTTATAACTTATTTAATAATAAAAATCATAA
ATCATAAGAAATTCGCTTATTTAGAAGTGGCGCGCCCTATTTGTATAGTTCATCCATGCCATGTGTAATC
CCAGCAGCTGTTACAAACTCAAGAAGGACCATGTGGTCTCTCTTTTCGTTGGGATCTTTCGAAAGGGCAG
ATTGTGTGGACAGGTAATGGTTGTCTGGTAAAAGGACAGGGCCATCGCCAATTGGAGTATTTTGTTGATA
ATGGTCTGCTAGTTGAACGCTTCCATCTTCAATGTTGTGTCTAATTTTGAAGTTAACTTTGATTCCATTC
TTTTGTTTGTCTGCCATGATGTATACATTGTGTGAGTTATAGTTGTATTCCAATTTGTGTCCAAGAATGT
TTCCATCTTCTTTAAAATCAATACCTTTTAACTCGATTCTATTAACAAGGGTATCACCTTCAAACTTGAC
TTCAGCACGTGTCTTGTAGTTCCCGTCATCTTTGAAAAATATAGTTCTTTCCTGTACATAACCTTCGGGC
ATGGCACTCTTGAAAAAGTCATGCCGTTTCATATGATCTGGGTATCTTGAAAAGCATTGAACACC
